>Addgene plasmid #249034 | AG0053 LGA (DIO-hGLP1R) | addgene full sequence | sequence record 495590 | Addgene NGS Result
CCTGCAGGCAGCTGCGCGCTCGCTCGCTCACTGAGGCCGCCCGGGCGTCGGGCGACCTTTGGTCGCCCGG
CCTCAGTGAGCGAGCGAGCGCGCAGAGAGGGAGTGGCCAACTCCATCACTAGGGGTTCCTGCGGCCGCAC
GCGTGTGTCTAGACTGCAGAGGGCCCTGCGTATGAGTGCAAGTGGGTTTTAGGACCAGGATGAGGCGGGG
TGGGGGTGCCTACCTGACGACCGACCCCGACCCACTGGACAAGCACCCAACCCCCATTCCCCAAATTGCG
CATCCCCTATCAGAGAGGGGGAGGGGAAACAGGATGCGGCGAGGCGCGTGCGCACTGCCAGCTTCAGCAC
CGCGGACAGTGCCTTCGCCCCCGCCTGGCGGCGCGCGCCACCGCCGCCTCAGCACTGAAGGCGCGCTGAC
GTCACTCGCCGGTCCCCCGCAAACTCCCCTTCCCGGCCACCTTGGTCGCGTCCGCGCCGCCGCCGGCCCA
GCCGGACCGCACCACGCGAGGCGCGAGATAGGGGGGCACGGGCGCGACCATCTGCGCTGCGGCGCCGGCG
ACTCAGCGCTGCCTCAGTCTGCGGTGGGCAGCGGAGGAGTCGTGTCGTGCCTGAGAGCGCAGTCGAGAAG
GTACCGGATCCTCTAGAGTCGACTCCGGAATAACTTCGTATAGGATACTTTATACGAAGTTATGCAGAAT
GGTAGCTGGATTGTAGCTGCTATTAGCAATATGAAACCTCTTAATAACTTCGTATAGCATACATTATACG
AAGTTATGGCGCGCCCTAAGAGCAGGACGCCTGACAAGTGGCTGTATACATTGAAGAGCCGGCGGTGGCT
CCGGAACTCAGGCTGGAAGTGGGACATTTAAGTGGCTTCATAGAACTATCGCGCTGAATATGGAGGTGTT
CAAGCCGCCACCGTTCCCATGACTTCCGAAATTCAAGTTGGACCTCATTGTTCACGAAGCAGTAGAGAAT
AGCCACCATCAATCCTTGGAAACTAGTGAAAGACAGCTCTGTGAACAGTTTGATAAACCGCAGTGTGCCT
CTCGCATGCTCGTCCATCACGAAGGCAAATATCACTTCATGTGTTCCGAGCAGCGGGATGAGGGTGAGAG
TGGACTTAGCCAGTCTGCACTTAATGTCGGTTTTGCACATAAGGTTAGCTTTCAGCTTTGACACGACGAT
ACAGATCACTCTCACAAATATAAGAAAGTTGACTCCAATCGCGAAGAGTATGGGCAGGCGTATGATGAGC
CAGTAGTTCATGTTAGAGTTTCTGGTCCAACAGCCTTCATCTTCATACAGGTACTTGACGATGCCCCAAG
GCACCACGAACAGCAGAGGCACACCCCATCCAATGGACACGTAAAGCCTGAAAATCCACTGTTCACTCAG
CACGGAGAATGCGAGCAGTGTGTAAAGATATACTCCTTCGACCAGCAGCCAATAATAATTGGCTGCCACA
CAGTACTGCATAAGCAGAAACACGAGTCGACAGGAAAGAGAATCCTGATAGCTGAGGAGTCCATCCCATT
GGTGCTGTTGGGCCGCGGTAGAGTACATCCACTTCAGGGCAGCGTCCTTAATGAACACACTCAAGGCCCG
CAGAATAAAACTTGCAAAGAGATTCAAGTGGATGTAATTTCTTGTGCAGTGAAGGTGGCGAAACCCCAAA
AGGATGGCACTAGCGATAACCAGAGCGGAAAAGGACAGCGCGTAGCCGACGGTGTAGATAATGTACAGAA
ACAGCAGCTGTTCCTCGGGGGAACTGCGCTCGCCCCTCTTAGATTCCTCGCACTCGCTAAGATCGCGCCA
TGGAAGGGAACTGTTATCTTTTTGCAGCCAGAGGCCCTCAGCTGTGCAGAACCTGTAGACGTGTCCTTGA
GGCACAGATGATGCCCATGGCAGGTACCATGGACATGACACATTCACGAATGAGCCGGGCTCGCCGTCTG
GCCAGCAGGCATACTCATCAAATGTCCTATTGCAAAACAAGTCGGTGGCTGGAGGAGGATCTTCTGTCAG
GCTGCGTTGACACTGGCGGCGATACTCCCGCCACTTCTGGACGGTCTCCCAAAGACTCACGGTAGCGCCC
TGAGGTCTGGGTCCGGCTCGTCCGACCATCCCCAGAAGCAGCAGTGCGAGCCTGAGGGGTCCAGGGGCAC
CTGCCATATCGATGCTGGCGTCATCATCGTCCTTGTAGTCGGCGAATACCAGGCAGAAGATGTAGCTCAG
GGCGATGATCGTCTTCATGGTGGCGCTAGCATAACTTCGTATAAAGTATCCTATACGAAGTTATTTGCCT
TAACCCAGAAATTATCACTGTTATTCTTTAGAATGGTGCAAAGAATAACTTCGTATAATGTATGCTATAC
GAAGTTATGAATTCGATATCAAGCTTATCGATAATCAACCTCTGGATTACAAAATTTGTGAAAGATTGAC
TGGTATTCTTAACTATGTTGCTCCTTTTACGCTATGTGGATACGCTGCTTTAATGCCTTTGTATCATGCT
ATTGCTTCCCGTATGGCTTTCATTTTCTCCTCCTTGTATAAATCCTGGTTGCTGTCTCTTTATGAGGAGT
TGTGGCCCGTTGTCAGGCAACGTGGCGTGGTGTGCACTGTGTTTGCTGACGCAACCCCCACTGGTTGGGG
CATTGCCACCACCTGTCAGCTCCTTTCCGGGACTTTCGCTTTCCCCCTCCCTATTGCCACGGCGGAACTC
ATCGCCGCCTGCCTTGCCCGCTGCTGGACAGGGGCTCGGCTGTTGGGCACTGACAATTCCGTGGTGTTGT
CGGGGAAATCATCGTCCTTTCCTTGGCTGCTCGCCTATGTTGCCACCTGGATTCTGCGCGGGACGTCCTT
CTGCTACGTCCCTTCGGCCCTCAATCCAGCGGACCTTCCTTCCCGCGGCCTGCTGCCGGCTCTGCGGCCT
CTTCCGCGTCTTCGCCTTCGCCCTCAGACGAGTCGGATCTCCCTTTGGGCCGCCTCCCCGCATCGATACC
GAGCGCTGCTCGAGAGATCTACGGGTGGCATCCCTGTGACCCCTCCCCAGTGCCTCTCCTGGCCCTGGAA
GTTGCCACTCCAGTGCCCACCAGCCTTGTCCTAATAAAATTAAGTTGCATCATTTTGTCTGACTAGGTGT
CCTTCTATAATATTATGGGGTGGAGGGGGGTGGTATGGAGCAAGGGGCAAGTTGGGAAGACAACCTGTAG
GGCCTGCGGGGTCTATTGGGAACCAAGCTGGAGTGCAGTGGCACAATCTTGGCTCACTGCAATCTCCGCC
TCCTGGGTTCAAGCGATTCTCCTGCCTCAGCCTCCCGAGTTGTTGGGATTCCAGGCATGCATGACCAGGC
TCAGCTAATTTTTGTTTTTTTGGTAGAGACGGGGTTTCACCATATTGGCCAGGCTGGTCTCCAACTCCTA
ATCTCAGGTGATCTACCCACCTTGGCCTCCCAAATTGCTGGGATTACAGGCGTGAACCACTGCTCCCTTC
CCTGTCCTTCTGATTTTGTAGGTAACCACGTGCGGACCGAGCGGCCGCAGGAACCCCTAGTGATGGAGTT
GGCCACTCCCTCTCTGCGCGCTCGCTCGCTCACTGAGGCCGGGCGACCAAAGGTCGCCCGACGCCCGGGC
TTTGCCCGGGCGGCCTCAGTGAGCGAGCGAGCGCGCAGCTGCCTGCAGGGGCGCCTGATGCGGTATTTTC
TCCTTACGCATCTGTGCGGTATTTCACACCGCATA
[95 nt withheld, positions 3746-3840]
T
[46 nt withheld, positions 3842-3887]
C
[141 nt withheld, positions 3889-4029]
CCTTTGACGTTGGAGTCCACGTTCTTT
[37 nt withheld, positions 4057-4093]
ACTCTATCTCGGGCTATTCTTTTGATTTATAAGGGATTTTGCCGATTTCGGTCTATTGGTTAAAAAATGA
GCTGATTTAACAAAAATTTAACGCGAATTTTAACAAAATATTAACGTTTACAATTTTATGGTGCACTCTC
AGTACAATCTGCTCTGATGCCGCATAGTTAAGCCAGCCCCGACACCCGCCAACACCCGCTGACGCGCCCT
GACGGGCTTGTCTGCTCCCGGCATCCGCTTACAGACAAGCTGTGACCGTCTCCGGGAGCTGCATGTGTCA
GAGGTTTTCACCGTCATCACCGAAACGCGCGAGACGAAAGGGCCTCGTGATACGCCTATTTTTATAGGTT
AATGTCATGATAATAATGGTTTCTTAGACGTCAGGTGGCACTTTTCGGGGAAATGTGCGCGGAACCCCTA
TTTGTTTATTTTTCTAAATACATTCAAATATGTATCCGCTCATGAGACAATAACCCTGATAAATGCTTCA
ATAATATTGAAAAAGGAAGAGTATGAGTATTCAACATTTCCGTGTCGCCCTTATTCCCTTTTTTGCGGCA
TTTTGCCTTCCTGTTTTTGCTCACCCAGAAACGCTGGTGAAAGTAAAAGATGCTGAAGATCAGTTGGGTG
CACGAGTGGGTTACATCGAACTGGATCTCAACAGCGGTAAGATCCTTGAGAGTTTTCGCCCCGAAGAACG
TTTTCCAATGATGAGCACTTTTAAAGTTCTGCTATGTGGCGCGGTATTATCCCGTATTGACGCCGGGCAA
GAGCAACTCGGTCGCCGCATACACTATTCTCAGAATGACTTGGTTGAGTACTCACCAGTCACAGAAAAGC
ATCTTACGGATGGCATGACAGTAAGAGAATTATGCAGTGCTGCCATAACCATGAGTGATAACACTGCGGC
CAACTTACTTCTGACAACGATCGGAGGACCGAAGGAGCTAACCGCTTTTTTGCACAACATGGGGGATCAT
GTAACTCGCCTTGATCGTTGGGAACCGGAGCTGAATGAAGCCATACCAAACGACGAGCGTGACACCACGA
TGCCTGTAGCAATGGCAACAACGTTGCGCAAACTATTAACTGGCGAACTACTTACTCTAGCTTCCCGGCA
ACAATTAATAGACTGGATGGAGGCGGATAAAGTTGCAGGACCACTTCTGCGCTCGGCCCTTCCGGCTGGC
TGGTTTATTGCTGATAAATCTGGAGCCGGTGAGCGTGGGTCTCGCGGTATCATTGCAGCACTGGGGCCAG
ATGGTAAGCCCTCCCGTATCGTAGTTATCTACACGACGGGGAGTCAGGCAACTATGGATGAACGAAATAG
ACAGATCGCTGAGATAGGTGCCTCACTGATTAAGCATTGGTAACTGTCAGACCAAGTTTACTCATATATA
CTTTAGATTGATTTAAAACTTCATTTTTAATTTAAAAGGATCTAGGTGAAGATCCTTTTTGATAATCTCA
TGACCAAAATCCCTTAACGTGAGTTTTCGTTCCACTGAGCGTCAGACCCCGTAGAAAAGATCAAAGGATC
TTCTTGAGATCCTTTTTTTCTGCGCGTAATCTGCTGCTTGCAAACAAAAAAACCACCGCTACCAGCGGTG
GTTTGTTTGCCGGATCAAGAGCTACCAACTCTTTTTCCGAAGGTAACTGGCTTCAGCAGAGCGCAGATAC
CAAATACTGTTCTTCTAGTGTAGCCGTAGTTAGGCCACCACTTCAAGAACTCTGTAGCACCGCCTACATA
CCTCGCTCTGCTAATCCTGTTACCAGTGGCTGCTGCCAGTGGCGATAAGTCGTGTCTTACCGGGTTGGAC
TCAAGACGATAGTTACCGGATAAGGCGCAGCGGTCGGGCTGAACGGGGGGTTCGTGCACACAGCCCAGCT
TGGAGCGAACGACCTACACCGAACTGAGATACCTACAGCGTGAGCTATGAGAAAGCGCCACGCTTCCCGA
AGGGAGAAAGGCGGACAGGTATCCGGTAAGCGGCAGGGTCGGAACAGGAGAGCGCACGAGGGAGCTTCCA
GGGGGAAACGCCTGGTATCTTTATAGTCCTGTCGGGTTTCGCCACCTCTGACTTGAGCGTCGATTTTTGT
GATGCTCGTCAGGGGGGCGGAGCCTATGGAAAAACGCCAGCAACGCGGCCTTTTTACGGTTCCTGGCCTT
TTGCTGGCCTTTTGCTCACATGT
Features (pLannotate 1.2.2; 23 found; start..end, strand, type, name):
     12..39      +  repeat_region  AAV2 ITR (fragment): inverted terminal repeat of adeno-associated virus serotype 2 inverted
     68..95      +  repeat_region  AAV2 ITR (fragment): inverted terminal repeat of adeno-associated virus serotype 2 inverted
    175..622     +  promoter       hSyn promoter: human synapsin I promoter; confers neuron-specific expression (Kügler et al., 2003)
    636..653     +  misc_feature   MCS (fragment): pUC18/19 multiple cloning site
    660..693     +  protein_bind   lox2272: Cre-mediated recombination occurs in the 8-bp core sequence (GGATACTT). lox2272 sites are compatible with each other, but incompatible with loxP or loxN sites (Lee and Saito, 1988). Cre recombinase
    694..743     -  intron         β-globin intron (fragment): internally truncated intron from human β-globin
    744..777     +  protein_bind   loxP: Cre-mediated recombination occurs in the 8-bp core sequence (GCATACAT). Cre recombinase
    789..2177    -  CDS            GLP1R: GLP1R_HUMAN - Experimental evidence at protein level: Swiss-Prot protein existence level 1. G-protein coupled receptor for glucagon-like peptide 1 (GLP- 1) (PubMed:8405712, PubMed:8216285, PubMed:7517895, PubMed:19861722, PubMed:26308095, PubMed:27196125, PubMed:28514449). Ligand binding triggers activation of a signaling cascade that leads to the activation of adenylyl cyclase and increased intracellular cAMP levels (PubMed:8405712, PubMed:8216285, PubMed:7517895, PubMed:19861722, PubMed:26308095, PubMed:27196125, PubMed:28514449). Plays a role in regulating insulin secretion in response to G
   2190..2210    -  CDS            3xFLAG (fragment): three tandem FLAG® epitope tags
   2271..2304    -  protein_bind   lox2272: Cre-mediated recombination occurs in the 8-bp core sequence (GGATACTT). lox2272 sites are compatible with each other, but incompatible with loxP or loxN sites (Lee and Saito, 1988). Cre recombinase
   2305..2354    -  intron         β-globin intron (fragment): internally truncated intron from human β-globin
   2355..2388    -  protein_bind   loxP: Cre-mediated recombination occurs in the 8-bp core sequence (GCATACAT). Cre recombinase
   2389..2413    +  misc_feature   MCS (fragment): pBluescript multiple cloning site
   2413..3001    +  misc_feature   WPRE: woodchuck hepatitis virus posttranscriptional regulatory element
   3033..3509    +  polyA_signal   hGH poly(A) signal: human growth hormone polyadenylation signal
   3549..3689    +  repeat_region  AAV2 ITR: inverted terminal repeat of adeno-associated virus serotype 2 inverted
   3694..3745    -  misc_feature   bom (fragment): basis of mobility region from pBR322
   3764..4219    +  rep_origin     f1 ori (sequence partly withheld): f1 bacteriophage origin of replication; arrow indicates direction of (+) strand synthesis
   4220..4269    -  misc_feature   bom (fragment): basis of mobility region from pBR322
   4371..4406    -  CDS            rop (fragment): Rop protein, which maintains plasmids at low copy number; rop
   4501..4605    +  promoter       AmpR promoter: bla
   4606..5466    +  CDS            AmpR: β-lactamase; bla; confers resistance to ampicillin, carbenicillin, and related antibiotics
   5637..6225    +  rep_origin     ori: high-copy-number ColE1/pMB1/pBR322/pUC origin of replication
