[The description below was written by a language model from this plasmid's Addgene catalogue record and pLannotate feature annotations shown in this document.]
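Description:
AG0053 LGA (DIO-hGLP1R) is a 6,286 bp AAV transfer plasmid for Cre-dependent, neuron-restricted expression of wild-type human GLP1R, the G-protein-coupled receptor for glucagon-like peptide 1. It was built on a DIO-type AAV backbone, with the 1,473 bp insert cloned between AscI and NheI sites that remain intact. It is propagated in bacteria using a ColE1/pUC-type origin and selected with ampicillin through the bla gene. An f1 phage origin is also present. The catalogue lists the plasmid as low copy. The expression cassette lies between AAV2 inverted terminal repeats, which allow it to be packaged into recombinant AAV particles. The annotation finds a full-length ITR on the 3′ side but only short ITR fragments on the 5′ side.

Within the ITRs, the human synapsin I promoter is followed by a double-floxed inverted open reading frame (DIO) arrangement. The GLP1R coding sequence and its N-terminal FLAG epitope sit in antisense orientation relative to the promoter. They are flanked by a lox2272/loxP pair on one side and an oppositely oriented lox2272/loxP pair on the other. Because the two lox variants are incompatible with each other, Cre first inverts the cassette through one pair and then excises a site from the other pair, which locks the coding sequence in the sense orientation. Only Cre-expressing neurons therefore produce the tagged receptor. Downstream, a WPRE enhances transcript stability and expression, and the human growth hormone polyadenylation signal terminates the transcript. The stated purpose is Cre-dependent expression of human GLP1R under hSyn. The associated publication studies a brain reward circuit affected by weight-loss drugs, which is consistent with using this vector to place the human receptor in genetically defined neuronal populations.
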