Addgene plasmid #249034: AG0053 LGA (DIO-hGLP1R)
Purpose: Expression of Wild Type Human GLP1R, Cre dependent, under hSyn promoter
Depositing lab: Ali Guler. Depositing organization: University of Virginia. Publication: A Brain Reward Circuit Inhibited By Next-Generation Weight Loss Drugs. Godschall EN, Gungul TB, Sajonia IR, Buyukaksakal AK, Li OD, Ogilvie S, Keeler AB, Tian G, Koita O, Shi Y, Deutsch TCJ, Crook M, Zhang Y, Conley NJ, Webster AN, Calhan OY, Liu W, Akkoub A, Malik K, West KI, Michel-Le S, Karthikeyan A, van Gerven G, Beier KT, Zweifel LS, Patel MK, Campbell JN, Deppmann CD, Guler AD. bioRxiv [Preprint]. 2025 Jun 14:2024.12.12.628169. doi: 10.1101/2024.12.12.628169. PubMed 39763823.
Backbone
  Vector backbone: Roth Addgene #50457
  Backbone manufacturer: Roth Lab
  Backbone size w/o insert (bp): 4813
  Total vector size (bp): 6286
  Vector type: AAV
Growth in bacteria
  Bacterial resistance: Ampicillin, 100 μg/mL
  Growth temperature: 30°C
  Growth strain: NEB Stable
  Copy number: Low Copy
Gene/Insert
  Gene/Insert name: hGlp1r
  Species: H. sapiens (human)
  Insert size (bp): 1473
  Promoter: hSyn
  Tag / fusion protein: FLAG (N terminal on insert)
  Cloning method: Restriction Enzyme; 5′ cloning site AscI (not destroyed); 3′ cloning site NheI (not destroyed)
  Sequencing primers: 5′ GCCCAGCCGGACCGCACCA; 3′ WPRE-R
Resource information
  A portion of this plasmid was derived from a plasmid made by: Roth Addgene #66295
Terms and licenses: Academic/Nonprofit Terms; Industry Terms: Not Available to Industry
How to cite: AG0053 LGA (DIO-hGLP1R) was a gift from Ali Guler (Addgene plasmid # 249034 ; http://n2t.net/addgene:249034 ; RRID:Addgene_249034)
